LOCUS       Exported 5467 bp ds-DNA circular SYN 13-MAY-2021
DEFINITION  Expresses MS2_adRNA targeting the RAB7A transcript along with GFP.
ACCESSION   .
VERSION     .
KEYWORDS    MS2_adRNA
SOURCE      synthetic DNA construct
  ORGANISM  synthetic DNA construct
REFERENCE   1 (bases 1 to 5467)
  AUTHORS   Katrekar D, Chen G, Meluzzi D, Ganesh A, Worlikar A, Shih YR,
            Varghese S, Mali P
  TITLE     In vivo RNA editing of point mutations via RNA-guided adenosine
            deaminases.
  JOURNAL   Nat Methods. 2019 Mar;16(3):239-242. doi: 10.1038/s41592-019-0323-0.
            Epub 2019 Feb 8.
  PUBMED    30737497
REFERENCE   2 (bases 1 to 5467)
  AUTHORS   .
  TITLE     Direct Submission
  JOURNAL   Exported May 13, 2021 from SnapGene Server 1.1.58
            http://www.snapgene.com
FEATURES             Location/Qualifiers
     source          1..5467
                     /organism="synthetic DNA construct"
                     /mol_type="other DNA"
     rep_origin      complement(1..589)
                     /direction=LEFT
                     /label=ori
                     /note="high-copy-number ColE1/pMB1/pBR322/pUC origin of
                     replication"
     primer_bind     complement(81..100)
                     /label=pBR322ori-F
                     /note="pBR322 origin, forward primer"
     CDS             complement(760..1575)
                     /codon_start=1
                     /gene="aph(3')-Ia"
                     /product="aminoglycoside phosphotransferase"
                     /label=KanR
                     /note="confers resistance to kanamycin in bacteria or G418
                     (Geneticin(R)) in eukaryotes"
                     /translation="MSHIQRETSCSRPRLNSNMDADLYGYKWARDNVGQSGATIYRLYG
                     KPDAPELFLKHGKGSVANDVTDEMVRLNWLTEFMPLPTIKHFIRTPDDAWLLTTAIPGK
                     TAFQVLEEYPDSGENIVDALAVFLRRLHSIPVCNCPFNSDRVFRLAQAQSRMNNGLVDA
                     SDFDDERNGWPVEQVWKEMHKLLPFSPDSVVTHGDFSLDNLIFDEGKLIGCIDVGRVGI
                     ADRYQDLAILWNCLGEFSPSLQKRLFQKYGIDNPDMNKLQFHLMLDEFF"
     primer_bind     1483..1502
                     /label=Kan-R
                     /note="Kanamycin resistance gene, reverse primer"
     promoter        complement(1576..1680)
                     /gene="bla"
                     /label=AmpR promoter
     primer_bind     1748..1766
                     /label=pBRforEco
                     /note="pBR322 vectors, upsteam of EcoRI site, forward
                     primer"
     primer_bind     complement(1804..1826)
                     /label=pGEX 3'
                     /note="pGEX vectors, reverse primer"
     primer_bind     1926..1945
                     /label=pRS-marker
                     /note="pRS vectors, use to sequence yeast selectable
                     marker"
     primer_bind     2139..2161
                     /label=M13/pUC Forward
                     /note="In lacZ gene"
     primer_bind     2154..2170
                     /label=M13 fwd
                     /note="common sequencing primer, one of multiple similar
                     variants"
     primer_bind     2195..2211
                     /label=M13 fwd
                     /note="common sequencing primer, one of multiple similar
                     variants"
     repeat_region   2215..2355
                     /label=AAV2 ITR
                     /note="inverted terminal repeat of adeno-associated virus
                     serotype 2"
     repeat_region   2226..2355
                     /label=AAV2 ITR
     promoter        2374..2614
                     /label=U6 promoter
                     /note="RNA polymerase III promoter for human U6 snRNA"
     primer_bind     2374..2394
                     /label=hU6-F
                     /note="Human U6 promoter, forward primer"
     primer_bind     2545..2564
                     /label=LKO.1 5'
                     /note="Human U6 promoter, forward primer"
     misc_RNA        2625..2643
                     /label=MS2 stem loop
                     /note="stem loop that binds the bacteriophage MS2 coat
                     protein"
     misc_RNA        2666..2684
                     /label=MS2 stem loop
                     /note="stem loop that binds the bacteriophage MS2 coat
                     protein"
     promoter        2719..3032
                     /label=U6 promoter
                     /note="RNA polymerase III promoter for mouse U6 snRNA (Das
                     et al., 1988)"
     primer_bind     2951..2971
                     /label=mU6-F
                     /note="Mouse U6 promoter, forward primer"
     protein_bind    complement(3044..3068)
                     /gene="mutant version of attB"
                     /label=attB2
                     /bound_moiety="BP Clonase(TM)"
                     /note="recombination site for the Gateway(R) BP reaction"
     enhancer        3083..3462
                     /label=CMV enhancer
                     /note="human cytomegalovirus immediate early enhancer"
     promoter        3463..3666
                     /label=CMV promoter
                     /note="human cytomegalovirus (CMV) immediate early
                     promoter"
     primer_bind     3617..3637
                     /label=CMV-F
                     /note="Human CMV immediate early promoter, forward primer"
     primer_bind     3663..3687
                     /label=LNCX
                     /note="Human CMV promoter, forward primer"
     regulatory      3778..3787
                     /regulatory_class="other"
                     /note="vertebrate consensus sequence for strong initiation
                     of translation (Kozak, 1987)"
     CDS             3784..4500
                     /codon_start=1
                     /product="enhanced GFP"
                     /label=EGFP
                     /translation="MVSKGEELFTGVVPILVELDGDVNGHKFSVSGEGEGDATYGKLTL
                     KFICTTGKLPVPWPTLVTTLTYGVQCFSRYPDHMKQHDFFKSAMPEGYVQERTIFFKDD
                     GNYKTRAEVKFEGDTLVNRIELKGIDFKEDGNILGHKLEYNYNSHNVYIMADKQKNGIK
                     VNFKIRHNIEDGSVQLADHYQQNTPIGDGPVLLPDNHYLSTQSALSKDPNEKRDHMVLL
                     EFVTAAGITLGMDELYK"
     CDS             3784..4500
                     /codon_start=1
                     /product="the original enhanced GFP (Yang et al., 1996)"
                     /label=EGFP
                     /note="mammalian codon-optimized"
                     /translation="MVSKGEELFTGVVPILVELDGDVNGHKFSVSGEGEGDATYGKLTL
                     KFICTTGKLPVPWPTLVTTLTYGVQCFSRYPDHMKQHDFFKSAMPEGYVQERTIFFKDD
                     GNYKTRAEVKFEGDTLVNRIELKGIDFKEDGNILGHKLEYNYNSHNVYIMADKQKNGIK
                     VNFKIRHNIEDGSVQLADHYQQNTPIGDGPVLLPDNHYLSTQSALSKDPNEKRDHMVLL
                     EFVTAAGITLGMDELYK"
     primer_bind     complement(3829..3850)
                     /label=EGFP-N
                     /note="EGFP, reverse primer"
     primer_bind     complement(4090..4109)
                     /label=EXFP-R
                     /note="For distinguishing EGFP variants, reverse primer"
     primer_bind     4437..4458
                     /label=EGFP-C
                     /note="EGFP, forward primer"
     primer_bind     complement(4579..4598)
                     /label=TK-pA-R
                     /note="Thymidine kinase polyA, reverse primer"
     polyA_signal    4623..4671
                     /label=HSV TK poly(A) signal
                     /note="herpes simplex virus thymidine kinase
                     polyadenylation signal (Cole and Stacy, 1985)"
     repeat_region   4886..5026
                     /label=AAV2 ITR
                     /note="inverted terminal repeat of adeno-associated virus
                     serotype 2"
     repeat_region   4886..5015
                     /label=AAV2 ITR
     primer_bind     complement(5066..5082)
                     /label=M13 rev
                     /note="common sequencing primer, one of multiple similar
                     variants"
     primer_bind     complement(5066..5082)
                     /label=M13 Reverse
                     /note="In lacZ gene. Also called M13-rev"
     primer_bind     complement(5079..5101)
                     /label=M13/pUC Reverse
                     /note="In lacZ gene"
     protein_bind    5090..5106
                     /label=lac operator
                     /bound_moiety="lac repressor encoded by lacI"
                     /note="The lac repressor binds to the lac operator to
                     inhibit transcription in E. coli. This inhibition can be
                     relieved by adding lactose or
                     isopropyl-beta-D-thiogalactopyranoside (IPTG)."
     promoter        complement(5114..5144)
                     /label=lac promoter
                     /note="promoter for the E. coli lac operon"
     protein_bind    5159..5180
                     /label=CAP binding site
                     /bound_moiety="E. coli catabolite activator protein"
                     /note="CAP binding activates transcription in the presence
                     of cAMP."
     primer_bind     complement(5297..5314)
                     /label=L4440
                     /note="L4440 vector, forward primer"
ORIGIN
        1 tttccatagg ctccgccccc ctgacgagca tcacaaaaat cgacgctcaa gtcagaggtg
       61 gcgaaacccg acaggactat aaagatacca ggcgtttccc cctggaagct ccctcgtgcg
      121 ctctcctgtt ccgaccctgc cgcttaccgg atacctgtcc gcctttctcc cttcgggaag
      181 cgtggcgctt tctcatagct cacgctgtag gtatctcagt tcggtgtagg tcgttcgctc
      241 caagctgggc tgtgtgcacg aaccccccgt tcagcccgac cgctgcgcct tatccggtaa
      301 ctatcgtctt gagtccaacc cggtaagaca cgacttatcg ccactggcag cagccactgg
      361 taacaggatt agcagagcga ggtatgtagg cggtgctaca gagttcttga agtggtggcc
      421 taactacggc tacactagaa gaacagtatt tggtatctgc gctctgctga agccagttac
      481 cttcggaaaa agagttggta gctcttgatc cggcaaacaa accaccgctg gtagcggtgg
      541 tttttttgtt tgcaagcagc agattacgcg cagaaaaaaa ggatctcaag aagatccttt
      601 gatcttttct acggggtctg acgctcagtg gaacgaaaac tcacgttaag ggattttggt
      661 catgagatta tcaaaaagga tcttcaccta gatcctttta aattaaaaat gaagttttaa
      721 atcaatctaa agtatatatg agtaaacttg gtctgacagt tagaaaaact catcgagcat
      781 caaatgaaac tgcaatttat tcatatcagg attatcaata ccatattttt gaaaaagccg
      841 tttctgtaat gaaggagaaa actcaccgag gcagttccat aggatggcaa gatcctggta
      901 tcggtctgcg attccgactc gtccaacatc aatacaacct attaatttcc cctcgtcaaa
      961 aataaggtta tcaagtgaga aatcaccatg agtgacgact gaatccggtg agaatggcaa
     1021 aagtttatgc atttctttcc agacttgttc aacaggccag ccattacgct cgtcatcaaa
     1081 atcactcgca tcaaccaaac cgttattcat tcgtgattgc gcctgagcga gacgaaatac
     1141 gcgatcgctg ttaaaaggac aattacaaac aggaatcgaa tgcaaccggc gcaggaacac
     1201 tgccagcgca tcaacaatat tttcacctga atcaggatat tcttctaata cctggaatgc
     1261 tgttttccca gggatcgcag tggtgagtaa ccatgcatca tcaggagtac ggataaaatg
     1321 cttgatggtc ggaagaggca taaattccgt cagccagttt agtctgacca tctcatctgt
     1381 aacatcattg gcaacgctac ctttgccatg tttcagaaac aactctggcg catcgggctt
     1441 cccatacaat cgatagattg tcgcacctga ttgcccgaca ttatcgcgag cccatttata
     1501 cccatataaa tcagcatcca tgttggaatt taatcgcggc ctagagcaag acgtttcccg
     1561 ttgaatatgg ctcatactct tcctttttca atattattga agcatttatc agggttattg
     1621 tctcatgagc ggatacatat ttgaatgtat ttagaaaaat aaacaaatag gggttccgcg
     1681 cacatttccc cgaaaagtgc cacctgacgt ctaagaaacc attattatca tgacattaac
     1741 ctataaaaat aggcgtatca cgaggccctt tcgtctcgcg cgtttcggtg atgacggtga
     1801 aaacctctga cacatgcagc tcccggagac ggtcacagct tgtctgtaag cggatgccgg
     1861 gagcagacaa gcccgtcagg gcgcgtcagc gggtgttggc gggtgtcggg gctggcttaa
     1921 ctatgcggca tcagagcaga ttgtactgag agtgcaccat atgcggtgtg aaataccgca
     1981 cagatgcgta aggagaaaat accgcatcag gcgccattcg ccattcaggc tgcgcaactg
     2041 ttgggaaggg cgatcggtgc gggcctcttc gctattacgc cagctggcga aagggggatg
     2101 tgctgcaagg cgattaagtt gggtaacgcc agggttttcc cagtcacgac gttgtaaaac
     2161 gacggccagt gaattgacgc gccattggga tgttgtaaaa cgacggccag tgaacctgca
     2221 ggcagctgcg cgctcgctcg ctcactgagg ccgcccgggc aaagcccggg cgtcgggcga
     2281 cctttggtcg cccggcctca gtgagcgagc gagcgcgcag agagggagtg gccaactcca
     2341 tcactagggg ttcctgcggc cgcacgcgtg gaggagggcc tatttcccat gattccttca
     2401 tatttgcata tacgatacaa ggctgttaga gagataatta gaattaattt gactgtaaac
     2461 acaaagatat tagtacaaaa tacgtgacgt agaaagtaat aatttcttgg gtagtttgca
     2521 gttttaaaat tatgttttaa aatggactat catatgctta ccgtaacttg aaagtatttc
     2581 gatttcttgg ctttatatat cttgtggaaa ggacgaaaca ccgaacatga ggatcaccca
     2641 tgtctgccgc cagctggatt tcccaacatg aggatcaccc atgtcttttt ttcgtactga
     2701 gtcgcccagt ctcagataga tccgacgccg ccatctctag gcccgcgccg gccccctcgc
     2761 acagacttgt gggagaagct cggctactcc cctgccccgg ttaatttgca tataatattt
     2821 cctagtaact atagaggctt aatgtgcgat aaaagacaga taatctgttc tttttaatac
     2881 tagctacatt ttacatgata ggcttggatt tctataagag atacaaatac taaattatta
     2941 ttttaaaaaa cagcacaaaa ggaaactcac cctaactgta aagtaattgt gtgttttgag
     3001 actataaata tcccttggag aaaagccttg tttgaattcc tagacccagc tttcttgtac
     3061 aaagttggca ttaatacgcg ttgacattga ttattgacta gttattaata gtaatcaatt
     3121 acggggtcat tagttcatag cccatatatg gagttccgcg ttacataact tacggtaaat
     3181 ggcccgcctg gctgaccgcc caacgacccc cgcccattga cgtcaataat gacgtatgtt
     3241 cccatagtaa cgccaatagg gactttccat tgacgtcaat gggtggagta tttacggtaa
     3301 actgcccact tggcagtaca tcaagtgtat catatgccaa gtacgccccc tattgacgtc
     3361 aatgacggta aatggcccgc ctggcattat gcccagtaca tgaccttatg ggactttcct
     3421 acttggcagt acatctacgt attagtcatc gctattacca tggtgatgcg gttttggcag
     3481 tacatcaatg ggcgtggata gcggtttgac tcacggggat ttccaagtct ccaccccatt
     3541 gacgtcaatg ggagtttgtt ttggcaccaa aatcaacggg actttccaaa atgtcgtaac
     3601 aactccgccc cattgacgca aatgggcggt aggcgtgtac ggtgggaggt ctatataagc
     3661 agagctcgtt tagtgaaccg tcagatcgcc tggagacgcc atccacgctg ttttgacctc
     3721 catagaagac accgggaccg atccagcctc cggactctag aggatcgaac ccttaaggcc
     3781 accatggtga gcaagggcga ggagctgttc accggggtgg tgcccatcct ggtcgagctg
     3841 gacggcgacg taaacggcca caagttcagc gtgtccggcg agggcgaggg cgatgccacc
     3901 tacggcaagc tgaccctgaa gttcatctgc accaccggca agctgcccgt gccctggccc
     3961 accctcgtga ccaccctgac ctacggcgtg cagtgcttca gccgctaccc cgaccacatg
     4021 aagcagcacg acttcttcaa gtccgccatg cccgaaggct acgtccagga gcgcaccatc
     4081 ttcttcaagg acgacggcaa ctacaagacc cgcgccgagg tgaagttcga gggcgacacc
     4141 ctggtgaacc gcatcgagct gaagggcatc gacttcaagg aggacggcaa catcctgggg
     4201 cacaagctgg agtacaacta caacagccac aacgtctata tcatggccga caagcagaag
     4261 aacggcatca aggtgaactt caagatccgc cacaacatcg aggacggcag cgtgcagctc
     4321 gccgaccact accagcagaa cacccccatc ggcgacggcc ccgtgctgct gcccgacaac
     4381 cactacctga gcacccagtc cgccctgagc aaagacccca acgagaagcg cgatcacatg
     4441 gtcctgctgg agttcgtgac cgccgccggg atcactctcg gcatggacga gctgtacaag
     4501 tactcagatc tcgagctcaa gtagcttaag ggttcgatcc ctactggtta gtaatgagtt
     4561 taaacggggg aggctaactg aaacacggaa ggagacaata ccggaaggaa cccgcgctat
     4621 gacggcaata aaaagacaga ataaaacgca cgggtgttgg gtcgtttgtt cataaacgcg
     4681 gggttcggtc ccagggctgg cactctgtcg ataccccacc gagaccccat tggggccaat
     4741 acgcccgcgt ttcttccttt tccccacccc accccccaag ttcgggtgaa ggcccagggc
     4801 tcgcagccaa cgtcggggcg gcaggccctg ccatagcaga tctgcgctga ttttgtaggt
     4861 aaccacgtgc ggaccgagcg gccgcaggaa cccctagtga tggagttggc cactccctct
     4921 ctgcgcgctc gctcgctcac tgaggccggg cgaccaaagg tcgcccgacg cccgggcttt
     4981 gcccgggcgg cctcagtgag cgagcgagcg cgcagctgcc tgcaggcttg gatcccaatg
     5041 gcgcgccgag cttggctcga gcatggtcat agctgtttcc tgtgtgaaat tgttatccgc
     5101 tcacaattcc acacaacata cgagccggaa gcataaagtg taaagcctgg ggtgcctaat
     5161 gagtgagcta actcacatta attgcgttgc gctcactgcc cgctttccag tcgggaaacc
     5221 tgtcgtgcca gctgcattaa tgaatcggcc aacgcgcggg gagaggcggt ttgcgtattg
     5281 ggcgctcttc cgcttcctcg ctcactgact cgctgcgctc ggtcgttcgg ctgcggcgag
     5341 cggtatcagc tcactcaaag gcggtaatac ggttatccac agaatcaggg gataacgcag
     5401 gaaagaacat gtgagcaaaa ggccagcaaa aggccaggaa ccgtaaaaag gccgcgttgc
     5461 tggcgtt
//
