[The description below was written by a language model from this plasmid's Addgene catalogue record and the feature table of its GenBank file.]
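Description:
MS2_adRNA is a 5,467 bp AAV transfer plasmid for mammalian expression. It delivers an ADAR-recruiting guide RNA (adRNA) directed against the human RAB7A transcript, together with a GFP reporter. The backbone is not named in the record. It carries a high-copy ColE1/pUC-type origin and a kanamycin resistance gene (aph(3')-Ia) driven by the bla promoter for propagation and selection in E. coli. Remnants of a lacZ cloning region (lac promoter, operator, CAP site, M13 primer sites) flank the payload.

The payload lies between two AAV2 inverted terminal repeats, which allow the intervening DNA to be replicated and packaged into recombinant AAV particles when rep, cap and helper functions are supplied in trans. Just inside the first ITR, a human U6 RNA polymerase III promoter drives the adRNA. In the feature table, this transcript contains two MS2 stem loops separated by a short interval, which presumably holds the RAB7A-complementary antisense segment. The hairpins bind the bacteriophage MS2 coat protein, so an adenosine deaminase domain fused to that protein can be brought to the target mRNA for site-directed A-to-I editing. The deaminase is not encoded here and must come from a separate construct.

A mouse U6 promoter follows, but no transcribed element is annotated after it, only a Gateway attB2 site, so the record does not show what it drives. Next, a CMV enhancer/promoter with a Kozak sequence expresses EGFP, terminated by the HSV TK polyadenylation signal, which marks transfected or transduced cells. The construct is suited to RNA-guided editing experiments in cultured cells or, after AAV packaging, in vivo.
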