Addgene plasmid #124624: MS2_adRNA
Purpose: Expresses MS2_adRNA targeting the RAB7A transcript along with GFP
Depositing lab: Prashant Mali. Depositing organization: University of California, San Diego (UCSD). Publication: In vivo RNA editing of point mutations via RNA-guided adenosine deaminases. Katrekar D, Chen G, Meluzzi D, Ganesh A, Worlikar A, Shih YR, Varghese S, Mali P. Nat Methods. 2019 Mar;16(3):239-242. doi: 10.1038/s41592-019-0323-0. Epub 2019 Feb 8. PubMed 30737497.
Backbone
  Vector backbone: Unknown
  Backbone size w/o insert (bp): 4700
  Vector type: Mammalian Expression, AAV
Growth in bacteria
  Bacterial resistance: Kanamycin, 50 μg/mL
  Growth temperature: 37°C
  Growth strain: NEB Stable
  Copy number: Unknown
Gene/Insert
  Gene/Insert name: MS2_adRNA_RAB7A
  gRNA/shRNA sequence: GGGAAATCCAGCTGGCGGCA
  Species: H. sapiens (human)
  Promoter: U6
  Cloning method: Gibson Cloning
  Sequencing primers: 5′ LKO.1 5'
Terms and licenses: Academic/Nonprofit Terms; Industry Terms: Not Available to Industry
How to cite: MS2_adRNA was a gift from Prashant Mali (Addgene plasmid # 124624 ; http://n2t.net/addgene:124624 ; RRID:Addgene_124624)
