>Addgene plasmid #124624 | MS2_adRNA | depositor partial sequence | sequence record 238408 | LKO.1 5'
GAACATGAGGATCACCCATGTCTGCCGCCAGCTGGATTTCCCAACATGAGGATCACCCATGTC
